Addgene plasmid #58685: CMV-10-3xFLAG-LGP2-K651E
Purpose: Expresses LGP2 with a mutation in the CTD (K651E) in mammalian cells
Depositing lab: Curt Horvath. Depositing organization: Northwestern University. Publication: ATP hydrolysis enhances RNA recognition and antiviral signal transduction by the innate immune sensor, laboratory of genetics and physiology 2 (LGP2). Bruns AM, Pollpeter D, Hadizadeh N, Myong S, Marko JF, Horvath CM. J Biol Chem. 2013 Jan 11;288(2):938-46. doi: 10.1074/jbc.M112.424416. Epub 2012 Nov 26. PubMed 23184951.
Backbone
  Vector backbone: p3X-FLAG-CMV-10
  Backbone manufacturer: Sigma Aldrich
  Backbone size w/o insert (bp): 6300
  Total vector size (bp): 8400
  Vector type: Mammalian Expression
  Selectable markers: Neomycin (select with G418)
Growth in bacteria
  Bacterial resistance: Ampicillin, 100 μg/mL
  Growth temperature: 37°C
  Growth strain: DH5alpha
  Copy number: Unknown
Gene/Insert
  Gene/Insert name: LGP2-K651E (alt names: DHX58; LGP2)
  Species: H. sapiens (human)
  Insert size (bp): 2037
  Mutation: mutation to CTD, K651E
  GenBank ID: NM_024119
  Entrez Gene: DHX58 (a.k.a. D11LGP2, D11lgp2e, LGP2, RLR-3)
  Promoter: CMV
  Tag / fusion protein: 3x FLAG (N terminal on insert)
  Cloning method: Restriction Enzyme; 5′ cloning site NotI (not destroyed); 3′ cloning site XbaI (not destroyed)
  Sequencing primers: 5′ CMV-F; 3′ CMV-R
Resource information
  A portion of this plasmid was derived from a plasmid made by: Cloned in Horvath Lab by Akihiko Komuro, mutation by Annie Bruns
Terms and licenses: Academic/Nonprofit Terms; Industry Terms: Not Available to Industry
How to cite: CMV-10-3xFLAG-LGP2-K651E was a gift from Curt Horvath (Addgene plasmid # 58685 ; http://n2t.net/addgene:58685 ; RRID:Addgene_58685)
