[The description below was written by a language model from this plasmid's Addgene catalogue record.]
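Description:
CMV-10-3xFLAG-LGP2-K651E is a mammalian expression plasmid built on the commercial p3X-FLAG-CMV-10 backbone (about 6.3 kb, giving a total of roughly 8.4 kb with the insert). It is propagated in E. coli under ampicillin selection, and it carries a neomycin resistance marker so that transfected mammalian cells can be selected with G418, for example to derive stable lines. The record consists of catalogue fields only; no feature table is provided, so the origin of replication, polyadenylation signal and other backbone elements are not itemised here.

The payload is the human DHX58 coding sequence (about 2 kb), which encodes LGP2 (laboratory of genetics and physiology 2), a RIG-I-like receptor family member that acts as an innate immune sensor of viral RNA. The insert was cloned between NotI and XbaI sites, both of which are retained, placing it downstream of the CMV promoter for strong constitutive expression and in frame with an N-terminal 3xFLAG tag. The tag allows the protein to be detected or immunopurified with anti-FLAG antibodies. This version carries a single lysine-to-glutamate substitution at position 651 (K651E), located in the C-terminal domain (CTD) of the protein.

The construct is intended for expressing this CTD mutant in mammalian cells. Given the associated work on how ATP hydrolysis contributes to RNA recognition and antiviral signalling by LGP2, it is most naturally used alongside wild-type and other mutant LGP2 constructs to compare RNA binding and downstream signalling. The record itself does not state the specific functional consequence of the K651E change.
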