>Addgene plasmid #58685 | CMV-10-3xFLAG-LGP2-K651E | addgene partial sequence | sequence record 92839 | CMV-F 5'-CGCAAATGGGCGGTAGGCGTG-3'
ACCGTCAGAATTAACCATGGACTACAAAGACCATGACGGTGATTATAAAGATCATGACATCGATTACAAG
GATGACGATGACAAGCTTGCGGCCGCGATGGAGCTTCGGTCCTACCAATGGGAGGTGATCATGCCTGCCC
TGGAGGGCAAGAATATCATCATCTGGCTGCCCACGGGTGCCGGGAAGACCCGGGCGGCTGCTTATGTGGC
CAAGCGGCACCTAGAGACTGTGGATGGAGCCAAGGTGGTTGTATTGGTCAACAGGGTGCACCTGGTGACC
CAGCATGGTGAAGAGTTCAGGCGCATGCTGGATGGACGCTGGACCGTGACAACCCTGAGTGGGGACATGG
GACCACGTGCTGGCTTTGGCCACCTGGCCCGGTGCCATGACCTGCTCATCTGCACAGCAGAGCTTCTGCA
GATGGCACTGACCAGCCCCGAGGAGGAGGAGCACGTGGAGCTCACTGTCTTCTCCCTGATCGTGGTGGAT
GAGTGCCACCACACGCACAAGGACACCGTCTACAACGTCATCATGAGCCAGTACCTAGAACTTAAACTCC
AGAGGGCACAGCCGCTACCCCAGGTGCTGGGTCTCACAGCCTCCCCAGGCACTGGCGGGGCCTCCAAACT
CGATGGGGCCATCAACCACGTCCTGCAGCTCTGTGCCAACTTGGACACGTGGTGCATCATGTCACCCCAG
AACTGCTGCCCCCAGCTGCAGGAGCACAGCCAACAGCCTTGCAAACAGTACAACCTCTGCCACAGGCGCA
GCCAGGATCC
