>Addgene plasmid #58685 | CMV-10-3xFLAG-LGP2-K651E | addgene partial sequence | sequence record 92842 | C-CMV-24 5'-TATTAGGACAAGGCTGGTGGGCAC-3'
CCTCTAGATCAGTCCAGGGAGAGGTCCGACAAGTTCTCGGCACAATGCTGCAGGAAGTCAAAGTCAGGCA
CGGAGAAGGGCACGCGGGACCACTCTTTGGCCTGGATCCGCCCCTGAGGGGTCTCCAGCAGCATGCTGCG
GACTTTGAGCACTGGCAGCTTCACTGACTTGTAGATCATCTGCAGACCCCAGACCTCCCCACAGTTCCTG
CAGCTGATGACACCCCCAGGCTTCCAGTCCTTGAAGACTTTGTTGATGACCACAGGATCCCTGGAGACAT
TATAGTAGTTCGAGAAGTTGGGGTTCACATTGACATGGTGGGTGCCCTCCACCTTCCGCAGGTCGCTGCC
ATGGCCCACAGCCACCATGCAGTTGATGCAGAGTAGCTGCACGTGCTCCACTGGGAACTGCTGCCGCTGG
TTCTCCCGCTGGGCTGCCTGGGCCGCCCGCTTGGTCAAGGCTGCCTGCTGCAGATCCCGGATCTTGGCCT
GGTACTCGGCCTGGTCCATTTTCTGCACAGCAGCCACTGCCTGCTCCATCAGCGTCTCCAGCGCCTCGTT
GATCAGCTCCCGCTTCAGCTCCCGGCTACCTTCAGTTGCTACAAACGCGTATACACTCTGATCGGCCCGG
GCACGGCCCCTGGCCTGGACCATGGAGATTTCATTGGTCAAGAGCCCATAACGCACCACCACATTGCAAT
GTGGGATGTCCAGCCCCTCCTCCGCCACACTCGTGGCCACCAGAAGGTTCAGGGTTCCATCTTGGAACTT
CTGGATCACTTCTTGCTGGTCCCTCTGGGTCATGTGGGTGCTCTGGCTGCTGTTCCCAGCCCCAATCA
